Addgene plasmid #175871: ZMAT4.1.1-gDNA
Purpose: CRISPR/Cas9 plasmid to create GFP fusion proteins
Depositing lab: Barbara Stranger & Kevin White. Depositing organization: University of Chicago.
Backbone
  Vector backbone: pX462
  Backbone manufacturer: addgene ID: 62987
  Vector type: CRISPR
Growth in bacteria
  Bacterial resistance: Ampicillin, 100 μg/mL
  Growth temperature: 37°C
  Growth strain: DH5alpha
  Copy number: High Copy
Gene/Insert
  Gene/Insert name: ZMAT4-Nickase1
  gRNA/shRNA sequence: ACATTAGCATTTCTCTGCCG(TGG)
  Species: H. sapiens (human)
  Cloning method: Restriction Enzyme; 5′ cloning site BbsI (destroyed during cloning); 3′ cloning site BbsI (destroyed during cloning)
Terms and licenses: Academic/Nonprofit Terms; Industry Terms: Not Available to Industry
Depositor comments: gRNA sequence also includes uncloned PAM
How to cite: ZMAT4.1.1-gDNA was a gift from Barbara Stranger & Kevin White (Addgene plasmid # 175871 ; http://n2t.net/addgene:175871 ; RRID:Addgene_175871)
