[The description below was written by a language model from this plasmid's Addgene catalogue record and pLannotate feature annotations shown in this document.]
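Description:
ZMAT4.1.1-gDNA is a mammalian CRISPR/Cas9 expression plasmid built on the pX462 backbone, an all-in-one vector that delivers both a single guide RNA and a Streptococcus pyogenes Cas9 nickase. A guide targeting human ZMAT4 was cloned between the two BbsI sites, which were destroyed in the process. This places it between the human U6 RNA polymerase III promoter and the S. pyogenes gRNA scaffold. The insert name, ZMAT4-Nickase1, suggests it is one member of a paired-nickase guide set, although the partner guide is not described in the record. The depositor notes that the listed guide sequence includes the PAM, which is not part of the cloned insert.

Cas9 is driven by a hybrid promoter made up of the CMV enhancer, the chicken β-actin promoter and a hybrid CBA/MVM intron. The annotation of the depositor's full sequence identifies the D10A mutation in the N-terminal portion of Cas9, consistent with a nickase that cuts only one DNA strand. The coding region ends in a nucleoplasmin nuclear localization signal and is followed by a puromycin N-acetyltransferase gene, which allows puromycin selection of transfected cells, and then by a bGH polyadenylation signal. The tables do not annotate the element linking Cas9 to PuroR. A single AAV2 ITR remnant and an f1/M13 phage origin are also present. In bacteria the plasmid is maintained at high copy through a ColE1/pUC-type origin with ampicillin resistance.

The stated purpose is to create GFP fusion proteins by genome editing, presumably by nicking the ZMAT4 locus to promote knock-in of a tag. This plasmid contains no GFP sequence or donor template, so one would have to be supplied separately. The two sequence records, 9,140 nt from partial NGS and 9,178 nt from the depositor, differ slightly in length but share the same architecture.
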