Features (pLannotate 1.2.2; 19 found; start..end, strand, type, name):
      1..76      +  misc_RNA       gRNA scaffold: guide RNA scaffold for the Streptococcus pyogenes CRISPR/Cas9 system
     83..126     +  misc_RNA       gRNA scaffold (fragment): guide RNA scaffold for the Streptococcus pyogenes CRISPR/Cas9 system
    173..458     +  enhancer       CMV enhancer: human cytomegalovirus immediate early enhancer; contains an 18-bp deletion relative to the standard CMV enhancer
    460..737     +  promoter       chicken β-actin promoter: No description available
    738..966     +  intron         hybrid intron: hybrid between chicken β-actin (CBA) and minute virus of mice (MMV) introns (Gray et al., 2011)
   1104..2705    +  CDS            dCas9(N): N-terminal portion of catalytically inactive Streptococcus pyogenes dCas9 carrying the D10A mutation (Zetsche et al., 2015)
   2706..5204    +  CDS            Cas9(C): C-terminal portion of Streptococcus pyogenes Cas9 (Zetsche et al., 2015)
   5205..5252    +  CDS            nucleoplasmin NLS: bipartite nuclear localization signal from nucleoplasmin
   5322..5921    +  CDS            PuroR (fragment): puromycin N-acetyltransferase; pac from Streptomyces; confers resistance to puromycin
   5955..6066    +  polyA_signal   bGH poly(A) signal: bovine growth hormone polyadenylation signal
   6171..6311    +  repeat_region  AAV2 ITR: inverted terminal repeat of adeno-associated virus serotype 2 inverted
   6316..6367    -  misc_feature   bom (fragment): basis of mobility region from pBR322
   6386..6766    +  rep_origin     M13 ori (sequence partly withheld): M13 bacteriophage origin of replication; arrow indicates direction of (+) strand synthesis
   6842..6891    -  misc_feature   bom (fragment): basis of mobility region from pBR322
   6993..7028    -  CDS            rop (fragment): Rop protein, which maintains plasmids at low copy number; rop
   7123..7227    +  promoter       AmpR promoter: bla
   7228..8088    +  CDS            AmpR: β-lactamase; bla; confers resistance to ampicillin, carbenicillin, and related antibiotics
   8259..8847    +  rep_origin     ori: high-copy-number ColE1/pMB1/pBR322/pUC origin of replication
   8909..9149    +  promoter       U6 promoter: RNA polymerase III promoter for human U6 snRNA
>Addgene plasmid #175871 | ZMAT4.1.1-gDNA | depositor full sequence | sequence record 340966 | Full Sequence
GTTTTAGAGCTAGAAATAGCAAGTTAAAATAAGGCTAGTCCGTTATCAACTTGAAAAAGTGGCACCGAGT
CGGTGCTTTTTTGTTTTAGAGCTAGAAATAGCAAGTTAAAATAAGGCTAGTCCGTTTTTAGCGCGTGCGC
CAATTCTGCAGACAAATGGCTCTAGAGGTACCCGTTACATAACTTACGGTAAATGGCCCGCCTGGCTGAC
CGCCCAACGACCCCCGCCCATTGACGTCAATAGTAACGCCAATAGGGACTTTCCATTGACGTCAATGGGT
GGAGTATTTACGGTAAACTGCCCACTTGGCAGTACATCAAGTGTATCATATGCCAAGTACGCCCCCTATT
GACGTCAATGACGGTAAATGGCCCGCCTGGCATTGTGCCCAGTACATGACCTTATGGGACTTTCCTACTT
GGCAGTACATCTACGTATTAGTCATCGCTATTACCATGGTCGAGGTGAGCCCCACGTTCTGCTTCACTCT
CCCCATCTCCCCCCCCTCCCCACCCCCAATTTTGTATTTATTTATTTTTTAATTATTTTGTGCAGCGATG
GGGGCGGGGGGGGGGGGGGGGCGCGCGCCAGGCGGGGCGGGGCGGGGCGAGGGGCGGGGCGGGGCGAGGC
GGAGAGGTGCGGCGGCAGCCAATCAGAGCGGCGCGCTCCGAAAGTTTCCTTTTATGGCGAGGCGGCGGCG
GCGGCGGCCCTATAAAAAGCGAAGCGCGCGGCGGGCGGGAGTCGCTGCGACGCTGCCTTCGCCCCGTGCC
CCGCTCCGCCGCCGCCTCGCGCCGCCCGCCCCGGCTCTGACTGACCGCGTTACTCCCACAGGTGAGCGGG
CGGGACGGCCCTTCTCCTCCGGGCTGTAATTAGCTGAGCAAGAGGTAAGGGTTTAAGGGATGGTTGGTTG
GTGGGGTATTAATGTTTAATTACCTGGAGCACCTGCCTGAAATCACTTTTTTTCAGGTTGGACCGGTGCC
ACCATGGACTATAAGGACCACGACGGAGACTACAAGGATCATGATATTGATTACAAAGACGATGACGATA
AGATGGCCCCAAAGAAGAAGCGGAAGGTCGGTATCCACGGAGTCCCAGCAGCCGACAAGAAGTACAGCAT
CGGCCTGGCCATCGGCACCAACTCTGTGGGCTGGGCCGTGATCACCGACGAGTACAAGGTGCCCAGCAAG
AAATTCAAGGTGCTGGGCAACACCGACCGGCACAGCATCAAGAAGAACCTGATCGGAGCCCTGCTGTTCG
ACAGCGGCGAAACAGCCGAGGCCACCCGGCTGAAGAGAACCGCCAGAAGAAGATACACCAGACGGAAGAA
CCGGATCTGCTATCTGCAAGAGATCTTCAGCAACGAGATGGCCAAGGTGGACGACAGCTTCTTCCACAGA
CTGGAAGAGTCCTTCCTGGTGGAAGAGGATAAGAAGCACGAGCGGCACCCCATCTTCGGCAACATCGTGG
ACGAGGTGGCCTACCACGAGAAGTACCCCACCATCTACCACCTGAGAAAGAAACTGGTGGACAGCACCGA
CAAGGCCGACCTGCGGCTGATCTATCTGGCCCTGGCCCACATGATCAAGTTCCGGGGCCACTTCCTGATC
GAGGGCGACCTGAACCCCGACAACAGCGACGTGGACAAGCTGTTCATCCAGCTGGTGCAGACCTACAACC
AGCTGTTCGAGGAAAACCCCATCAACGCCAGCGGCGTGGACGCCAAGGCCATCCTGTCTGCCAGACTGAG
CAAGAGCAGACGGCTGGAAAATCTGATCGCCCAGCTGCCCGGCGAGAAGAAGAATGGCCTGTTCGGAAAC
CTGATTGCCCTGAGCCTGGGCCTGACCCCCAACTTCAAGAGCAACTTCGACCTGGCCGAGGATGCCAAAC
TGCAGCTGAGCAAGGACACCTACGACGACGACCTGGACAACCTGCTGGCCCAGATCGGCGACCAGTACGC
CGACCTGTTTCTGGCCGCCAAGAACCTGTCCGACGCCATCCTGCTGAGCGACATCCTGAGAGTGAACACC
GAGATCACCAAGGCCCCCCTGAGCGCCTCTATGATCAAGAGATACGACGAGCACCACCAGGACCTGACCC
TGCTGAAAGCTCTCGTGCGGCAGCAGCTGCCTGAGAAGTACAAAGAGATTTTCTTCGACCAGAGCAAGAA
CGGCTACGCCGGCTACATTGACGGCGGAGCCAGCCAGGAAGAGTTCTACAAGTTCATCAAGCCCATCCTG
GAAAAGATGGACGGCACCGAGGAACTGCTCGTGAAGCTGAACAGAGAGGACCTGCTGCGGAAGCAGCGGA
CCTTCGACAACGGCAGCATCCCCCACCAGATCCACCTGGGAGAGCTGCACGCCATTCTGCGGCGGCAGGA
AGATTTTTACCCATTCCTGAAGGACAACCGGGAAAAGATCGAGAAGATCCTGACCTTCCGCATCCCCTAC
TACGTGGGCCCTCTGGCCAGGGGAAACAGCAGATTCGCCTGGATGACCAGAAAGAGCGAGGAAACCATCA
CCCCCTGGAACTTCGAGGAAGTGGTGGACAAGGGCGCTTCCGCCCAGAGCTTCATCGAGCGGATGACCAA
CTTCGATAAGAACCTGCCCAACGAGAAGGTGCTGCCCAAGCACAGCCTGCTGTACGAGTACTTCACCGTG
TATAACGAGCTGACCAAAGTGAAATACGTGACCGAGGGAATGAGAAAGCCCGCCTTCCTGAGCGGCGAGC
AGAAAAAGGCCATCGTGGACCTGCTGTTCAAGACCAACCGGAAAGTGACCGTGAAGCAGCTGAAAGAGGA
CTACTTCAAGAAAATCGAGTGCTTCGACTCCGTGGAAATCTCCGGCGTGGAAGATCGGTTCAACGCCTCC
CTGGGCACATACCACGATCTGCTGAAAATTATCAAGGACAAGGACTTCCTGGACAATGAGGAAAACGAGG
ACATTCTGGAAGATATCGTGCTGACCCTGACACTGTTTGAGGACAGAGAGATGATCGAGGAACGGCTGAA
AACCTATGCCCACCTGTTCGACGACAAAGTGATGAAGCAGCTGAAGCGGCGGAGATACACCGGCTGGGGC
AGGCTGAGCCGGAAGCTGATCAACGGCATCCGGGACAAGCAGTCCGGCAAGACAATCCTGGATTTCCTGA
AGTCCGACGGCTTCGCCAACAGAAACTTCATGCAGCTGATCCACGACGACAGCCTGACCTTTAAAGAGGA
CATCCAGAAAGCCCAGGTGTCCGGCCAGGGCGATAGCCTGCACGAGCACATTGCCAATCTGGCCGGCAGC
CCCGCCATTAAGAAGGGCATCCTGCAGACAGTGAAGGTGGTGGACGAGCTCGTGAAAGTGATGGGCCGGC
ACAAGCCCGAGAACATCGTGATCGAAATGGCCAGAGAGAACCAGACCACCCAGAAGGGACAGAAGAACAG
CCGCGAGAGAATGAAGCGGATCGAAGAGGGCATCAAAGAGCTGGGCAGCCAGATCCTGAAAGAACACCCC
GTGGAAAACACCCAGCTGCAGAACGAGAAGCTGTACCTGTACTACCTGCAGAATGGGCGGGATATGTACG
TGGACCAGGAACTGGACATCAACCGGCTGTCCGACTACGATGTGGACCATATCGTGCCTCAGAGCTTTCT
GAAGGACGACTCCATCGACAACAAGGTGCTGACCAGAAGCGACAAGAACCGGGGCAAGAGCGACAACGTG
CCCTCCGAAGAGGTCGTGAAGAAGATGAAGAACTACTGGCGGCAGCTGCTGAACGCCAAGCTGATTACCC
AGAGAAAGTTCGACAATCTGACCAAGGCCGAGAGAGGCGGCCTGAGCGAACTGGATAAGGCCGGCTTCAT
CAAGAGACAGCTGGTGGAAACCCGGCAGATCACAAAGCACGTGGCACAGATCCTGGACTCCCGGATGAAC
ACTAAGTACGACGAGAATGACAAGCTGATCCGGGAAGTGAAAGTGATCACCCTGAAGTCCAAGCTGGTGT
CCGATTTCCGGAAGGATTTCCAGTTTTACAAAGTGCGCGAGATCAACAACTACCACCACGCCCACGACGC
CTACCTGAACGCCGTCGTGGGAACCGCCCTGATCAAAAAGTACCCTAAGCTGGAAAGCGAGTTCGTGTAC
GGCGACTACAAGGTGTACGACGTGCGGAAGATGATCGCCAAGAGCGAGCAGGAAATCGGCAAGGCTACCG
CCAAGTACTTCTTCTACAGCAACATCATGAACTTTTTCAAGACCGAGATTACCCTGGCCAACGGCGAGAT
CCGGAAGCGGCCTCTGATCGAGACAAACGGCGAAACCGGGGAGATCGTGTGGGATAAGGGCCGGGATTTT
GCCACCGTGCGGAAAGTGCTGAGCATGCCCCAAGTGAATATCGTGAAAAAGACCGAGGTGCAGACAGGCG
GCTTCAGCAAAGAGTCTATCCTGCCCAAGAGGAACAGCGATAAGCTGATCGCCAGAAAGAAGGACTGGGA
CCCTAAGAAGTACGGCGGCTTCGACAGCCCCACCGTGGCCTATTCTGTGCTGGTGGTGGCCAAAGTGGAA
AAGGGCAAGTCCAAGAAACTGAAGAGTGTGAAAGAGCTGCTGGGGATCACCATCATGGAAAGAAGCAGCT
TCGAGAAGAATCCCATCGACTTTCTGGAAGCCAAGGGCTACAAAGAAGTGAAAAAGGACCTGATCATCAA
GCTGCCTAAGTACTCCCTGTTCGAGCTGGAAAACGGCCGGAAGAGAATGCTGGCCTCTGCCGGCGAACTG
CAGAAGGGAAACGAACTGGCCCTGCCCTCCAAATATGTGAACTTCCTGTACCTGGCCAGCCACTATGAGA
AGCTGAAGGGCTCCCCCGAGGATAATGAGCAGAAACAGCTGTTTGTGGAACAGCACAAGCACTACCTGGA
CGAGATCATCGAGCAGATCAGCGAGTTCTCCAAGAGAGTGATCCTGGCCGACGCTAATCTGGACAAAGTG
CTGTCCGCCTACAACAAGCACCGGGATAAGCCCATCAGAGAGCAGGCCGAGAATATCATCCACCTGTTTA
CCCTGACCAATCTGGGAGCCCCTGCCGCCTTCAAGTACTTTGACACCACCATCGACCGGAAGAGGTACAC
CAGCACCAAAGAGGTGCTGGACGCCACCCTGATCCACCAGAGCATCACCGGCCTGTACGAGACACGGATC
GACCTGTCTCAGCTGGGAGGCGACAAAAGGCCGGCGGCCACGAAAAAGGCCGGCCAGGCAAAAAAGAAAA
AGGAATTCGGCAGTGGAGAGGGCAGAGGAAGTCTGCTAACATGCGGTGACGTCGAGGAGAATCCTGGCCC
AATGACCGAGTACAAGCCCACGGTGCGCCTCGCCACCCGCGACGACGTCCCCAGGGCCGTACGCACCCTC
GCCGCCGCGTTCGCCGACTACCCCGCCACGCGCCACACCGTCGATCCGGACCGCCACATCGAGCGGGTCA
CCGAGCTGCAAGAACTCTTCCTCACGCGCGTCGGGCTCGACATCGGCAAGGTGTGGGTCGCGGACGACGG
CGCCGCGGTGGCGGTCTGGACCACGCCGGAGAGCGTCGAAGCGGGGGCGGTGTTCGCCGAGATCGGCCCG
CGCATGGCCGAGTTGAGCGGTTCCCGGCTGGCCGCGCAGCAACAGATGGAAGGCCTCCTGGCGCCGCACC
GGCCCAAGGAGCCCGCGTGGTTCCTGGCCACCGTCGGAGTCTCGCCCGACCACCAGGGCAAGGGTCTGGG
CAGCGCCGTCGTGCTCCCCGGAGTGGAGGCGGCCGAGCGCGCCGGGGTGCCCGCCTTCCTGGAGACCTCC
GCGCCCCGCAACCTCCCCTTCTACGAGCGGCTCGGCTTCACCGTCACCGCCGACGTCGAGGTGCCCGAAG
GACCGCGCACCTGGTGCATGACCCGCAAGCCCGGTGCCTGAGAATTCTAACTAGAGCTCGCTGATCAGCC
TCGACTGTGCCTTCTAGTTGCCAGCCATCTGTTGTTTGCCCCTCCCCCGTGCCTTCCTTGACCCTGGAAG
GTGCCACTCCCACTGTCCTTTCCTAATAAAATGAGGAAATTGCATCGCATTGTCTGAGTAGGTGTCATTC
TATTCTGGGGGGTGGGGTGGGGCAGGACAGCAAGGGGGAGGATTGGGAAGAGAATAGCAGGCATGCTGGG
GAGCGGCCGCAGGAACCCCTAGTGATGGAGTTGGCCACTCCCTCTCTGCGCGCTCGCTCGCTCACTGAGG
CCGGGCGACCAAAGGTCGCCCGACGCCCGGGCTTTGCCCGGGCGGCCTCAGTGAGCGAGCGAGCGCGCAG
CTGCCTGCAGGGGCGCCTGATGCGGTATTTTCTCCTTACGCATCTGTGCGGTATTTCACACCGCATA
[142 nt withheld, positions 6368-6509]
C
[141 nt withheld, positions 6511-6651]
CCTTTGACGTTGGAGTCCACGTTCTTT
[37 nt withheld, positions 6679-6715]
ACCCTATCTCGGGCTATTCTTTTGATTTATAAGGGATTTTGCCGATTTCGGCCTATTGGTTAAAAAATGA
GCTGATTTAACAAAAATTTAACGCGAATTTTAACAAAATATTAACGTTTACAATTTTATGGTGCACTCTC
AGTACAATCTGCTCTGATGCCGCATAGTTAAGCCAGCCCCGACACCCGCCAACACCCGCTGACGCGCCCT
GACGGGCTTGTCTGCTCCCGGCATCCGCTTACAGACAAGCTGTGACCGTCTCCGGGAGCTGCATGTGTCA
GAGGTTTTCACCGTCATCACCGAAACGCGCGAGACGAAAGGGCCTCGTGATACGCCTATTTTTATAGGTT
AATGTCATGATAATAATGGTTTCTTAGACGTCAGGTGGCACTTTTCGGGGAAATGTGCGCGGAACCCCTA
TTTGTTTATTTTTCTAAATACATTCAAATATGTATCCGCTCATGAGACAATAACCCTGATAAATGCTTCA
ATAATATTGAAAAAGGAAGAGTATGAGTATTCAACATTTCCGTGTCGCCCTTATTCCCTTTTTTGCGGCA
TTTTGCCTTCCTGTTTTTGCTCACCCAGAAACGCTGGTGAAAGTAAAAGATGCTGAAGATCAGTTGGGTG
CACGAGTGGGTTACATCGAACTGGATCTCAACAGCGGTAAGATCCTTGAGAGTTTTCGCCCCGAAGAACG
TTTTCCAATGATGAGCACTTTTAAAGTTCTGCTATGTGGCGCGGTATTATCCCGTATTGACGCCGGGCAA
GAGCAACTCGGTCGCCGCATACACTATTCTCAGAATGACTTGGTTGAGTACTCACCAGTCACAGAAAAGC
ATCTTACGGATGGCATGACAGTAAGAGAATTATGCAGTGCTGCCATAACCATGAGTGATAACACTGCGGC
CAACTTACTTCTGACAACGATCGGAGGACCGAAGGAGCTAACCGCTTTTTTGCACAACATGGGGGATCAT
GTAACTCGCCTTGATCGTTGGGAACCGGAGCTGAATGAAGCCATACCAAACGACGAGCGTGACACCACGA
TGCCTGTAGCAATGGCAACAACGTTGCGCAAACTATTAACTGGCGAACTACTTACTCTAGCTTCCCGGCA
ACAATTAATAGACTGGATGGAGGCGGATAAAGTTGCAGGACCACTTCTGCGCTCGGCCCTTCCGGCTGGC
TGGTTTATTGCTGATAAATCTGGAGCCGGTGAGCGTGGAAGCCGCGGTATCATTGCAGCACTGGGGCCAG
ATGGTAAGCCCTCCCGTATCGTAGTTATCTACACGACGGGGAGTCAGGCAACTATGGATGAACGAAATAG
ACAGATCGCTGAGATAGGTGCCTCACTGATTAAGCATTGGTAACTGTCAGACCAAGTTTACTCATATATA
CTTTAGATTGATTTAAAACTTCATTTTTAATTTAAAAGGATCTAGGTGAAGATCCTTTTTGATAATCTCA
TGACCAAAATCCCTTAACGTGAGTTTTCGTTCCACTGAGCGTCAGACCCCGTAGAAAAGATCAAAGGATC
TTCTTGAGATCCTTTTTTTCTGCGCGTAATCTGCTGCTTGCAAACAAAAAAACCACCGCTACCAGCGGTG
GTTTGTTTGCCGGATCAAGAGCTACCAACTCTTTTTCCGAAGGTAACTGGCTTCAGCAGAGCGCAGATAC
CAAATACTGTCCTTCTAGTGTAGCCGTAGTTAGGCCACCACTTCAAGAACTCTGTAGCACCGCCTACATA
CCTCGCTCTGCTAATCCTGTTACCAGTGGCTGCTGCCAGTGGCGATAAGTCGTGTCTTACCGGGTTGGAC
TCAAGACGATAGTTACCGGATAAGGCGCAGCGGTCGGGCTGAACGGGGGGTTCGTGCACACAGCCCAGCT
TGGAGCGAACGACCTACACCGAACTGAGATACCTACAGCGTGAGCTATGAGAAAGCGCCACGCTTCCCGA
AGGGAGAAAGGCGGACAGGTATCCGGTAAGCGGCAGGGTCGGAACAGGAGAGCGCACGAGGGAGCTTCCA
GGGGGAAACGCCTGGTATCTTTATAGTCCTGTCGGGTTTCGCCACCTCTGACTTGAGCGTCGATTTTTGT
GATGCTCGTCAGGGGGGCGGAGCCTATGGAAAAACGCCAGCAACGCGGCCTTTTTACGGTTCCTGGCCTT
TTGCTGGCCTTTTGCTCACATGTGAGGGCCTATTTCCCATGATTCCTTCATATTTGCATATACGATACAA
GGCTGTTAGAGAGATAATTGGAATTAATTTGACTGTAAACACAAAGATATTAGTACAAAATACGTGACGT
AGAAAGTAATAATTTCTTGGGTAGTTTGCAGTTTTAAAATTATGTTTTAAAATGGACTATCATATGCTTA
CCGTAACTTGAAAGTATTTCGATTTCTTGGCTTTATATATCTTGTGGAAAGGACGAAACACCGACATTAG
CATTTCTCTGCCG
