Features (pLannotate 1.2.2; 20 found; start..end, strand, type, name):
    118..345     +  intron         hybrid intron: hybrid between chicken β-actin (CBA) and minute virus of mice (MMV) introns (Gray et al., 2011)
    483..2198    +  CDS            Cas9(N): N-terminal portion of Streptococcus pyogenes Cas9 (Zetsche et al., 2015)
   2085..4583    +  CDS            Cas9(C): C-terminal portion of Streptococcus pyogenes Cas9 (Zetsche et al., 2015)
   4584..4631    +  CDS            nucleoplasmin NLS: bipartite nuclear localization signal from nucleoplasmin
   4701..5300    +  CDS            PuroR (fragment): puromycin N-acetyltransferase; pac from Streptomyces; confers resistance to puromycin
   5334..5445    +  polyA_signal   bGH poly(A) signal: bovine growth hormone polyadenylation signal
   5550..5690    +  repeat_region  AAV2 ITR: inverted terminal repeat of adeno-associated virus serotype 2 inverted
   5695..5746    -  misc_feature   bom (fragment): basis of mobility region from pBR322
   5765..6220    +  rep_origin     f1 ori (sequence partly withheld): f1 bacteriophage origin of replication; arrow indicates direction of (+) strand synthesis
   6221..6270    -  misc_feature   bom (fragment): basis of mobility region from pBR322
   6372..6407    -  CDS            rop (fragment): Rop protein, which maintains plasmids at low copy number; rop
   6502..6606    +  promoter       AmpR promoter: bla
   6607..7467    +  CDS            AmpR: β-lactamase; bla; confers resistance to ampicillin, carbenicillin, and related antibiotics
   7638..8226    +  rep_origin     ori: high-copy-number ColE1/pMB1/pBR322/pUC origin of replication
   8288..8528    +  promoter       U6 promoter: RNA polymerase III promoter for human U6 snRNA
   8558..8633    +  misc_RNA       gRNA scaffold: guide RNA scaffold for the Streptococcus pyogenes CRISPR/Cas9 system
   8640..8683    +  misc_RNA       gRNA scaffold (fragment): guide RNA scaffold for the Streptococcus pyogenes CRISPR/Cas9 system
   8730..9015    +  enhancer       CMV enhancer: human cytomegalovirus immediate early enhancer; contains an 18-bp deletion relative to the standard CMV enhancer
   9017..9138    +  promoter       chicken β-actin promoter (fragment): contains a 21-bp deletion relative to the standard chicken β-actin promoter
   9131..117     +  promoter       chicken β-actin promoter (fragment) (across the origin): No description available
>Addgene plasmid #175871 | ZMAT4.1.1-gDNA | addgene full sequence | sequence record 346234 | Addgene Partial NGS Result
GGGGCGAGGCGGAGAGGTGCGGCGGCAGCCAATCAGAGCGGCGCGCTCCGAAAGTTTCCTTTTATGGCGA
GGCGGCGGCGGCGGCGGCCCTATAAAAAGCGAAGCGCGCGGCGGGCGGGAGTCGCTGCGCGCTGCCTTCG
CCCCGTGCCCCGCTCCGCCGCCGCCTCGCGCCGCCCGCCCCGGCTCTGACTGACCGCGTTACTCCCACAG
GTGAGCGGGCGGGACGGCCCTTCTCCTCCGGGCTGTAATTAGCTGAGCAAGAGGTAAGGGTTTAAGGGAT
GGTTGGTTGGTGGGGTATTAATGTTTAATTACCTGGAGCACCTGCCTGAAATCACTTTTTTTCAGGTTGG
ACCGGTGCCACCATGGACTATAAGGACCACGACGGAGACTACAAGGATCATGATATTGATTACAAAGACG
ATGACGATAAGATGGCCCCAAAGAAGAAGCGGAAGGTCGGTATCCACGGAGTCCCAGCAGCCGACAAGAA
GTACAGCATCGGCCTGGCCATCGGCACCAACTCTGTGGGCTGGGCCGTGATCACCGACGAGTACAAGGTG
CCCAGCAAGAAATTCAAGGTGCTGGGCAACACCGACCGGCACAGCATCAAGAAGAACCTGATCGGAGCCC
TGCTGTTCGACAGCGGCGAAACAGCCGAGGCCACCCGGCTGAAGAGAACCGCCAGAAGAAGATACACCAG
ACGGAAGAACCGGATCTGCTATCTGCAAGAGATCTTCAGCAACGAGATGGCCAAGGTGGACGACAGCTTC
TTCCACAGACTGGAAGAGTCCTTCCTGGTGGAAGAGGATAAGAAGCACGAGCGGCACCCCATCTTCGGCA
ACATCGTGGACGAGGTGGCCTACCACGAGAAGTACCCCACCATCTACCACCTGAGAAAGAAACTGGTGGA
CAGCACCGACAAGGCCGACCTGCGGCTGATCTATCTGGCCCTGGCCCACATGATCAAGTTCCGGGGCCAC
TTCCTGATCGAGGGCGACCTGAACCCCGACAACAGCGACGTGGACAAGCTGTTCATCCAGCTGGTGCAGA
CCTACAACCAGCTGTTCGAGGAAAACCCCATCAACGCCAGCGGCGTGGACGCCAAGGCCATCCTGTCTGC
CAGACTGAGCAAGAGCAGACGGCTGGAAAATCTGATCGCCCAGCTGCCCGGCGAGAAGAAGAATGGCCTG
TTCGGCAACCTGATTGCCCTGAGCCTGGGCCTGACCCCCAACTTCAAGAGCAACTTCGACCTGGCCGAGG
ATGCCAAACTGCAGCTGAGCAAGGACACCTACGACGACGACCTGGACAACCTGCTGGCCCAGATCGGCGA
CCAGTACGCCGACCTGTTTCTGGCCGCCAAGAACCTGTCCGACGCCATCCTGCTGAGCGACATCCTGAGA
GTGAACACCGAGATCACCAAGGCCCCCCTGAGCGCCTCTATGATCAAGAGATACGACGAGCACCACCAGG
ACCTGACCCTGCTGAAAGCTCTCGTGCGGCAGCAGCTGCCTGAGAAGTACAAAGAGATTTTCTTCGACCA
GAGCAAGAACGGCTACGCCGGCTACATTGACGGCGGAGCCAGCCAGGAAGAGTTCTACAAGTTCATCAAG
CCCATCCTGGAAAAGATGGACGGCACCGAGGAACTGCTCGTGAAGCTGAACAGAGAGGACCTGCTGCGGA
AGCAGCGGACCTTCGACAACGGCAGCATCCCCCACCAGATCCACCTGGGAGAGCTGCACGCCATTCTGCG
GCGGCAGGAAGATTTTTACCCATTCCTGAAGGACAACCGGGAAAAGATCGAGAAGATCCTGACCTTCCGC
ATCCCCTACTACGTGGGCCCTCTGGCCAGGGGAAACAGCAGATTCGCCTGGATGACCAGAAAGAGCGAGG
AAACCATCACCCCCTGGAACTTCGAGGAAGTGGTGGACAAGGGCGCTTCCGCCCAGAGCTTCATCGAGCG
GATGACCAACTTCGATAAGAACCTGCCCAACGAGAAGGTGCTGCCCAAGCACAGCCTGCTGTACGAGTAC
TTCACCGTGTATAACGAGCTGACCAAAGTGAAATACGTGACCGAGGGAATGAGAAAGCCCGCCTTCCTGA
GCGGCGAGCAGAAAAAGGCCATCGTGGACCTGCTGTTCAAGACCAACCGGAAAGTGACCGTGAAGCAGCT
GAAAGAGGACTACTTCAAGAAAATCGAGTGCTTCGACTCCGTGGAAATCTCCGGCGTGGAAGATCGGTTC
AACGCCTCCCTGGGCACATACCACGATCTGCTGAAAATTATCAAGGACAAGGACTTCCTGGACAATGAGG
AAAACGAGGACATTCTGGAAGATATCGTGCTGACCCTGACACTGTTTGAGGACAGAGAGATGATCGAGGA
ACGGCTGAAAACCTATGCCCACCTGTTCGACGACAAAGTGATGAAGCAGCTGAAGCGGCGGAGATACACC
GGCTGGGGCAGGCTGAGCCGGAAGCTGATCAACGGCATCCGGGACAAGCAGTCCGGCAAGACAATCCTGG
ATTTCCTGAAGTCCGACGGCTTCGCCAACAGAAACTTCATGCAGCTGATCCACGACGACAGCCTGACCTT
TAAAGAGGACATCCAGAAAGCCCAGGTGTCCGGCCAGGGCGATAGCCTGCACGAGCACATTGCCAATCTG
GCCGGCAGCCCCGCCATTAAGAAGGGCATCCTGCAGACAGTGAAGGTGGTGGACGAGCTCGTGAAAGTGA
TGGGCCGGCACAAGCCCGAGAACATCGTGATCGAAATGGCCAGAGAGAACCAGACCACCCAGAAGGGACA
GAAGAACAGCCGCGAGAGAATGAAGCGGATCGAAGAGGGCATCAAAGAGCTGGGCAGCCAGATCCTGAAA
GAACACCCCGTGGAAAACACCCAGCTGCAGAACGAGAAGCTGTACCTGTACTACCTGCAGAATGGGCGGG
ATATGTACGTGGACCAGGAACTGGACATCAACCGGCTGTCCGACTACGATGTGGACCATATCGTGCCTCA
GAGCTTTCTGAAGGACGACTCCATCGACAACAAGGTGCTGACCAGAAGCGACAAGAACCGGGGCAAGAGC
GACAACGTGCCCTCCGAAGAGGTCGTGAAGAAGATGAAGAACTACTGGCGGCAGCTGCTGAACGCCAAGC
TGATTACCCAGAGAAAGTTCGACAATCTGACCAAGGCCGAGAGAGGCGGCCTGAGCGAACTGGATAAGGC
CGGCTTCATCAAGAGACAGCTGGTGGAAACCCGGCAGATCACAAAGCACGTGGCACAGATCCTGGACTCC
CGGATGAACACTAAGTACGACGAGAATGACAAGCTGATCCGGGAAGTGAAAGTGATCACCCTGAAGTCCA
AGCTGGTGTCCGATTTCCGGAAGGATTTCCAGTTTTACAAAGTGCGCGAGATCAACAACTACCACCACGC
CCACGACGCCTACCTGAACGCCGTCGTGGGAACCGCCCTGATCAAAAAGTACCCTAAGCTGGAAAGCGAG
TTCGTGTACGGCGACTACAAGGTGTACGACGTGCGGAAGATGATCGCCAAGAGCGAGCAGGAAATCGGCA
AGGCTACCGCCAAGTACTTCTTCTACAGCAACATCATGAACTTTTTCAAGACCGAGATTACCCTGGCCAA
CGGCGAGATCCGGAAGCGGCCTCTGATCGAGACAAACGGCGAAACCGGGGAGATCGTGTGGGATAAGGGC
CGGGATTTTGCCACCGTGCGGAAAGTGCTGAGCATGCCCCAAGTGAATATCGTGAAAAAGACCGAGGTGC
AGACAGGCGGCTTCAGCAAAGAGTCTATCCTGCCCAAGAGGAACAGCGATAAGCTGATCGCCAGAAAGAA
GGACTGGGACCCTAAGAAGTACGGCGGCTTCGACAGCCCCACCGTGGCCTATTCTGTGCTGGTGGTGGCC
AAAGTGGAAAAGGGCAAGTCCAAGAAACTGAAGAGTGTGAAAGAGCTGCTGGGGATCACCATCATGGAAA
GAAGCAGCTTCGAGAAGAATCCCATCGACTTTCTGGAAGCCAAGGGCTACAAAGAAGTGAAAAAGGACCT
GATCATCAAGCTGCCTAAGTACTCCCTGTTCGAGCTGGAAAACGGCCGGAAGAGAATGCTGGCCTCTGCC
GGCGAACTGCAGAAGGGAAACGAACTGGCCCTGCCCTCCAAATATGTGAACTTCCTGTACCTGGCCAGCC
ACTATGAGAAGCTGAAGGGCTCCCCCGAGGATAATGAGCAGAAACAGCTGTTTGTGGAACAGCACAAGCA
CTACCTGGACGAGATCATCGAGCAGATCAGCGAGTTCTCCAAGAGAGTGATCCTGGCCGACGCTAATCTG
GACAAAGTGCTGTCCGCCTACAACAAGCACCGGGATAAGCCCATCAGAGAGCAGGCCGAGAATATCATCC
ACCTGTTTACCCTGACCAATCTGGGAGCCCCTGCCGCCTTCAAGTACTTTGACACCACCATCGACCGGAA
GAGGTACACCAGCACCAAAGAGGTGCTGGACGCCACCCTGATCCACCAGAGCATCACCGGCCTGTACGAG
ACACGGATCGACCTGTCTCAGCTGGGAGGCGACAAAAGGCCGGCGGCCACGAAAAAGGCCGGCCAGGCAA
AAAAGAAAAAGGAATTCGGCAGTGGAGAGGGCAGAGGAAGTCTGCTAACATGCGGTGACGTCGAGGAGAA
TCCTGGCCCAATGACCGAGTACAAGCCCACGGTGCGCCTCGCCACCCGCGACGACGTCCCCAGGGCCGTA
CGCACCCTCGCCGCCGCGTTCGCCGACTACCCCGCCACGCGCCACACCGTCGATCCGGACCGCCACATCG
AGCGGGTCACCGAGCTGCAAGAACTCTTCCTCACGCGCGTCGGGCTCGACATCGGCAAGGTGTGGGTCGC
GGACGACGGCGCCGCGGTGGCGGTCTGGACCACGCCGGAGAGCGTCGAAGCGGGGGCGGTGTTCGCCGAG
ATCGGCCCGCGCATGGCCGAGTTGAGCGGTTCCCGGCTGGCCGCGCAGCAACAGATGGAAGGCCTCCTGG
CGCCGCACCGGCCCAAGGAGCCCGCGTGGTTCCTGGCCACCGTCGGAGTCTCGCCCGACCACCAGGGCAA
GGGTCTGGGCAGCGCCGTCGTGCTCCCCGGAGTGGAGGCGGCCGAGCGCGCCGGGGTGCCCGCCTTCCTG
GAGACCTCCGCGCCCCGCAACCTCCCCTTCTACGAGCGGCTCGGCTTCACCGTCACCGCCGACGTCGAGG
TGCCCGAAGGACCGCGCACCTGGTGCATGACCCGCAAGCCCGGTGCCTGAGAATTCTAACTAGAGCTCGC
TGATCAGCCTCGACTGTGCCTTCTAGTTGCCAGCCATCTGTTGTTTGCCCCTCCCCCGTGCCTTCCTTGA
CCCTGGAAGGTGCCACTCCCACTGTCCTTTCCTAATAAAATGAGGAAATTGCATCGCATTGTCTGAGTAG
GTGTCATTCTATTCTGGGGGGTGGGGTGGGGCAGGACAGCAAGGGGGAGGATTGGGAAGAGAATAGCAGG
CATGCTGGGGAGCGGCCGCAGGAACCCCTAGTGATGGAGTTGGCCACTCCCTCTCTGCGCGCTCGCTCGC
TCACTGAGGCCGGGCGACCAAAGGTCGCCCGACGCCCGGGCTTTGCCCGGGCGGCCTCAGTGAGCGAGCG
AGCGCGCAGCTGCCTGCAGGGGCGCCTGATGCGGTATTTTCTCCTTACGCATCTGTGCGGTATTTCACAC
CGCATA
[95 nt withheld, positions 5747-5841]
T
[46 nt withheld, positions 5843-5888]
C
[141 nt withheld, positions 5890-6030]
CCTTTGACGTTGGAGTCCACGTTCTTT
[37 nt withheld, positions 6058-6094]
ACTCTATCTCGGGCTATTCTTTTGATTTATAAGGGATTTTGCCGATTTCGGTCTATTGGTTAAAAAATGA
GCTGATTTAACAAAAATTTAACGCGAATTTTAACAAAATATTAACGTTTACAATTTTATGGTGCACTCTC
AGTACAATCTGCTCTGATGCCGCATAGTTAAGCCAGCCCCGACACCCGCCAACACCCGCTGACGCGCCCT
GACGGGCTTGTCTGCTCCCGGCATCCGCTTACAGACAAGCTGTGACCGTCTCCGGGAGCTGCATGTGTCA
GAGGTTTTCACCGTCATCACCGAAACGCGCGAGACGAAAGGGCCTCGTGATACGCCTATTTTTATAGGTT
AATGTCATGATAATAATGGTTTCTTAGACGTCAGGTGGCACTTTTCGGGGAAATGTGCGCGGAACCCCTA
TTTGTTTATTTTTCTAAATACATTCAAATATGTATCCGCTCATGAGACAATAACCCTGATAAATGCTTCA
ATAATATTGAAAAAGGAAGAGTATGAGTATTCAACATTTCCGTGTCGCCCTTATTCCCTTTTTTGCGGCA
TTTTGCCTTCCTGTTTTTGCTCACCCAGAAACGCTGGTGAAAGTAAAAGATGCTGAAGATCAGTTGGGTG
CACGAGTGGGTTACATCGAACTGGATCTCAACAGCGGTAAGATCCTTGAGAGTTTTCGCCCCGAAGAACG
TTTTCCAATGATGAGCACTTTTAAAGTTCTGCTATGTGGCGCGGTATTATCCCGTATTGACGCCGGGCAA
GAGCAACTCGGTCGCCGCATACACTATTCTCAGAATGACTTGGTTGAGTACTCACCAGTCACAGAAAAGC
ATCTTACGGATGGCATGACAGTAAGAGAATTATGCAGTGCTGCCATAACCATGAGTGATAACACTGCGGC
CAACTTACTTCTGACAACGATCGGAGGACCGAAGGAGCTAACCGCTTTTTTGCACAACATGGGGGATCAT
GTAACTCGCCTTGATCGTTGGGAACCGGAGCTGAATGAAGCCATACCAAACGACGAGCGTGACACCACGA
TGCCTGTAGCAATGGCAACAACGTTGCGCAAACTATTAACTGGCGAACTACTTACTCTAGCTTCCCGGCA
ACAATTAATAGACTGGATGGAGGCGGATAAAGTTGCAGGACCACTTCTGCGCTCGGCCCTTCCGGCTGGC
TGGTTTATTGCTGATAAATCTGGAGCCGGTGAGCGTGGAAGCCGCGGTATCATTGCAGCACTGGGGCCAG
ATGGTAAGCCCTCCCGTATCGTAGTTATCTACACGACGGGGAGTCAGGCAACTATGGATGAACGAAATAG
ACAGATCGCTGAGATAGGTGCCTCACTGATTAAGCATTGGTAACTGTCAGACCAAGTTTACTCATATATA
CTTTAGATTGATTTAAAACTTCATTTTTAATTTAAAAGGATCTAGGTGAAGATCCTTTTTGATAATCTCA
TGACCAAAATCCCTTAACGTGAGTTTTCGTTCCACTGAGCGTCAGACCCCGTAGAAAAGATCAAAGGATC
TTCTTGAGATCCTTTTTTTCTGCGCGTAATCTGCTGCTTGCAAACAAAAAAACCACCGCTACCAGCGGTG
GTTTGTTTGCCGGATCAAGAGCTACCAACTCTTTTTCCGAAGGTAACTGGCTTCAGCAGAGCGCAGATAC
CAAATACTGTTCTTCTAGTGTAGCCGTAGTTAGGCCACCACTTCAAGAACTCTGTAGCACCGCCTACATA
CCTCGCTCTGCTAATCCTGTTACCAGTGGCTGCTGCCAGTGGCGATAAGTCGTGTCTTACCGGGTTGGAC
TCAAGACGATAGTTACCGGATAAGGCGCAGCGGTCGGGCTGAACGGGGGGTTCGTGCACACAGCCCAGCT
TGGAGCGAACGACCTACACCGAACTGAGATACCTACAGCGTGAGCTATGAGAAAGCGCCACGCTTCCCGA
AGGGAGAAAGGCGGACAGGTATCCGGTAAGCGGCAGGGTCGGAACAGGAGAGCGCACGAGGGAGCTTCCA
GGGGGAAACGCCTGGTATCTTTATAGTCCTGTCGGGTTTCGCCACCTCTGACTTGAGCGTCGATTTTTGT
GATGCTCGTCAGGGGGGCGGAGCCTATGGAAAAACGCCAGCAACGCGGCCTTTTTACGGTTCCTGGCCTT
TTGCTGGCCTTTTGCTCACATGTGAGGGCCTATTTCCCATGATTCCTTCATATTTGCATATACGATACAA
GGCTGTTAGAGAGATAATTGGAATTAATTTGACTGTAAACACAAAGATATTAGTACAAAATACGTGACGT
AGAAAGTAATAATTTCTTGGGTAGTTTGCAGTTTTAAAATTATGTTTTAAAATGGACTATCATATGCTTA
CCGTAACTTGAAAGTATTTCGATTTCTTGGCTTTATATATCTTGTGGAAAGGACGAAACACCGACATTAG
CATTTCTCTGCCGGTTTTAGAGCTAGAAATAGCAAGTTAAAATAAGGCTAGTCCGTTATCAACTTGAAAA
AGTGGCACCGAGTCGGTGCTTTTTTGTTTTAGAGCTAGAAATAGCAAGTTAAAATAAGGCTAGTCCGTTT
TTAGCGCGTGCGCCAATTCTGCAGACAAATGGCTCTAGAGGTACCCGTTACATAACTTACGGTAAATGGC
CCGCCTGGCTGACCGCCCAACGACCCCCGCCCATTGACGTCAATAGTAACGCCAATAGGGACTTTCCATT
GACGTCAATGGGTGGAGTATTTACGGTAAACTGCCCACTTGGCAGTACATCAAGTGTATCATATGCCAAG
TACGCCCCCTATTGACGTCAATGACGGTAAATGGCCCGCCTGGCATTGTGCCCAGTACATGACCTTATGG
GACTTTCCTACTTGGCAGTACATCTACGTATTAGTCATCGCTATTACCATGGTCGAGGTGAGCCCCACGT
TCTGCTTCACTCTCCCCATCTCCCCCCCCTCCCCACCCCCAATTTTGTATTTATTTATTTTTTAATTATT
TTGTGCAGCGATGGGGGCGGGGGGGGGGGGGGGGGC
